Addgene plasmid #215071: NLS-mAzGreen-Cyclin D1
Purpose: Expresses NLS-mAzGreen-Cyclin D1 in mammalian cells from a retroviral vector.
Depositing lab: Michele Pagano. Depositing organization: NYU Grossman School of Medicine. Publication: CDK-independent role of D-type cyclins in regulating DNA mismatch repair. Rona G, Miwatani-Minter B, Zhang Q, Goldberg HV, Kerzhnerman MA, Howard JB, Simoneschi D, Lane E, Hobbs JW, Sassani E, Wang AA, Keegan S, Laverty DJ, Piett CG, Pongor LS, Xu ML, Andrade J, Thomas A, Sicinski P, Askenazi M, Ueberheide B, Fenyo D, Nagel ZD, Pagano M. Mol Cell. 2024 Feb 29:S1097-2765(24)00129-1. doi: 10.1016/j.molcel.2024.02.010. PubMed 38458201.
Backbone
  Vector backbone: pBABE
  Vector type: Mammalian Expression, Retroviral
  Selectable markers: Puromycin
Growth in bacteria
  Bacterial resistance: Ampicillin, 100 μg/mL
  Growth temperature: 37°C
  Growth strain: NEB Stable
  Copy number: High Copy
Gene/Insert
  Gene/Insert name: CCND1 (alt name: BCL1)
  Species: H. sapiens (human)
  Entrez Gene: CCND1 (a.k.a. BCL1, D11S287E, PRAD1, U21B31)
  Promoter: LTR
  Tag / fusion protein: NLS-mAzGreen (N terminal on insert)
  Cloning method: Unknown
  Sequencing primers: 5′ pBABE 5'; 3′ pBABE 3'
Terms and licenses: Academic/Nonprofit Terms; Industry Terms: Not Available to Industry
How to cite: NLS-mAzGreen-Cyclin D1 was a gift from Michele Pagano (Addgene plasmid # 215071 ; http://n2t.net/addgene:215071 ; RRID:Addgene_215071)
