[The description below was written by a language model from this plasmid's Addgene catalogue record and pLannotate feature annotations shown in this document.]
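Description:
NLS-mAzGreen-Cyclin D1 is a pBABE-based gammaretroviral expression plasmid of about 6.7 kb, designed to deliver a fluorescently tagged human cyclin D1 (CCND1, also known as BCL1 or PRAD1) into mammalian cells. In bacteria it replicates from a high-copy ColE1/pUC-type origin and is selected with ampicillin through the bla gene and its native promoter. The proviral portion is framed by Moloney murine leukemia virus long terminal repeats. Downstream of the 5' LTR lie a packaging signal (annotated as an MESV Ψ fragment) and a truncated gag segment lacking its start codon, which together allow the transcribed genome to be encapsidated when the viral structural proteins are supplied in trans by a packaging system. The annotation software also flags a short ΔU3-type LTR fragment directly abutting the 3' LTR; since a full-length LTR is annotated there too, this most likely reflects overlapping matches to the same region rather than a self-inactivating design.

The payload is a single fusion open reading frame transcribed from the 5' LTR promoter: an SV40 large T antigen nuclear localization signal, then humanized monomeric Azami-Green, a short linker derived from multiple cloning site sequence, and the CCND1 coding sequence. The N-terminal NLS directs the green fluorescent fusion to the nucleus. Downstream, an internal SV40 enhancer/early promoter drives puromycin N-acetyltransferase, permitting selection of stably transduced cells. The construct is suited to generating cell populations that stably express nuclear, visualizable cyclin D1, for example for imaging its abundance or localization. The associated publication concerns a CDK-independent role of D-type cyclins in regulating DNA mismatch repair.
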