Features (pLannotate 1.2.2; 15 found; start..end, strand, type, name):
      8..477     +  LTR            LTR: long terminal repeat from Moloney murine leukemia virus
    601..875     +  misc_feature   MESV Ψ (fragment): packaging signal of murine embryonic stem cell virus
    942..1358    +  CDS            gag (truncated): truncated Moloney murine leukemia virus (MMLV) gag gene lacking the start codon
   1388..1408    +  CDS            SV40 NLS: nuclear localization signal of SV40 (simian virus 40) large T antigen
   1427..2102    +  CDS            hmAzami-Green (fragment): humanized monomeric Azami-Green fluorescent protein mammalian codon-optimized
   2102..2136    +  misc_feature   MCS (fragment): multiple cloning site
   2141..3022    +  CDS            CCND1: CCND1_HUMAN - Also known as BCL1, PRAD1. Experimental evidence at protein level: Swiss-Prot protein existence level 1. Regulatory component of the cyclin D1-CDK4 (DC) complex that phosphorylates and inhibits members of the retinoblastoma (RB) protein family including RB1 and regulates the cell-cycle during G(1)/S transition. Phosphorylation of RB1 allows dissociation of the transcription factor E2F from the RB/E2F complex and the subsequent transcription of E2F target genes which are responsible for the progression through the G(1) phase. Hypophosphorylates RB1 in early G(1) phase. Cyclin D-CD
   3042..3371    +  promoter       SV40 promoter: SV40 enhancer and early promoter
   3381..3980    +  CDS            PuroR: puromycin N-acetyltransferase; pac from Streptomyces alboniger; confers resistance to puromycin
   4079..4200    +  LTR            3' LTR (ΔU3) (fragment): self-inactivating 3' long terminal repeat (LTR) from Moloney murine leukemia virus
   4201..4670    +  LTR            LTR: long terminal repeat from Moloney murine leukemia virus
   4736..4788    -  CDS            lacI (fragment): lac repressor; lacI; The lac repressor binds to the lac operator to inhibit transcription in E. coli. This inhibition can be relieved by adding lactose or isopropyl-β-D-thiogalactopyranoside (IPTG).
   4971..5559    -  rep_origin     ori: high-copy-number ColE1/pMB1/pBR322/pUC origin of replication
   5719..6579    -  CDS            AmpR: β-lactamase; bla; confers resistance to ampicillin, carbenicillin, and related antibiotics
   6580..6684    -  promoter       AmpR promoter: bla
>Addgene plasmid #215071 | NLS-mAzGreen-Cyclin D1 | addgene full sequence | sequence record 429258 | Addgene NGS Result
CTGCAGCCTGAATATGGGCCAAACAGGATATCTGTGGTAAGCAGTTCCTGCCCCGGCTCAGGGCCAAGAA
CAGATGGAACAGCTGAATATGGGCCAAACAGGATATCTGTGGTAAGCAGTTCCTGCCCCGGCTCAGGGCC
AAGAACAGATGGTCCCCAGATGCGGTCCAGCCCTCAGCAGTTTCTAGAGAACCATCAGATGTTTCCAGGG
TGCCCCAAGGACCTGAAATGACCCTGTGCCTTATTTGAACTAACCAATCAGTTCGCTTCTCGCTTCTGTT
CGCGCGCTTCTGCTCCCCGAGCTCAATAAAAGAGCCCACAACCCCTCACTCGGGGCGCCAGTCCTCCGAT
TGACTGAGTCGCCCGGGTACCCGTGTATCCAATAAACCCTCTTGCAGTTGCATCCGACTTGTGGTCTCGC
TGTTCCTTGGGAGGGTCTCCTCTGAGTGATTGACTACCCGTCAGCGGGGGTCTTTCATTTGGGGGCTCGT
CCGGGATCGGGAGACCCCTGCCCAGGGACCACCGACCCACCACCGGGAGGCAAGCTGGCCAGCAACTTAT
CTGTGTCTGTCCGATTGTCTAGTGTCTATGACTGATTTTATGCGCCTGCGTCGGTACTAGTTAGCTAACT
AGCTCTGTATCTGGCGGACCCGTGGTGGAACTGACGAGTTCTGAACACCCGGCCGCAACCCTGGGAGACG
TCCCAGGGACTTTGGGGGCCGTTTTTGTGGCCCGACCTGAGGAAGGGAGTCGATGTGGAATCCGACCCCG
TCAGGATATGTGGTTCTGGTAGGAGACGAGAACCTAAAACAGTTCCCGCCTCCGTCTGAATTTTTGCTTT
CGGTTTGGAACCGAAGCCGCGCGTCTTGTCTGCTGCAGCGCTGCAGCATCGTTCTGTGTTGTCTCTGTCT
GACTGTGTTTCTGTATTTGTCTGAAAATTAGGGCCAGACTGTTACCACTCCCTTAAGTTTGACCTTAGGT
CACTGGAAAGATGTCGAGCGGATCGCTCACAACCAGTCGGTAGATGTCAAGAAGAGACGTTGGGTTACCT
TCTGCTCTGCAGAATGGCCAACCTTTAACGTCGGATGGCCGCGAGACGGCACCTTTAACCGAGACCTCAT
CACCCAGGTTAAGATCAAGGTCTTTTCACCTGGCCCGCATGGACACCCAGACCAGGTCCCCTACATCGTG
ACCTGGGAAGCCTTGGCTTTTGACCCCCCTCCCTGGGTCAAGCCCTTTGTACACCCTAAGCCTCCGCCTC
CTCTTCCTCCATCCGCCCCGTCTCTCCCCCTTGAACCTCCTCGTTCGACCCCGCCTCGATCCTCCCTTTA
TCCAGCCCTCACTCCTTCTCTAGGCGCCGGCCGGATCCCGCCACCATGGGAGCATCACCAAAAAAGAAGA
GAAAGGTAGGACCGGCTAAGTCACCAGTGAGCGTGATCAAGCCCGAGATGAAGATCAAGCTGTGCATGAG
GGGCACCGTGAACGGCCACAACTTCGTGATCGAGGGCGAGGGCAAGGGCAACCCCTACGAGGGCACCCAG
ATCCTGGACCTGAACGTGACCGAGGGCGCCCCCCTGCCCTTCGCCTACGACATCCTGACCACCGTGTTCC
AGTACGGCAACAGGGCCTTCACCAAGTACCCCGCCGACATCCAGGACTACTTCAAGCAGACCTTCCCCGA
GGGCTACCACTGGGAGAGGAGCATGACCTACGAGGACCAGGGCATCTGCACCGCCACCAGCAACATCAGC
ATGAGGGGCGACTGCTTCTTCTACGACATCAGGTTCGACGGCACCAACTTCCCCCCCAACGGCCCCGTGA
TGCAGAAGAAGACCCTGAAGTGGGAGCCCAGCACCGAGAAGATGTACGTGGAGGACGGCGTGCTGAAGGG
CGACGTGAACATGAGGCTGCTGCTGGAGGGCGGCGGCCACTACAGGTGCGACTTCAAGACCACCTACAAG
GCCAAGAAGGAGGTGAGGCTGCCCGACGCCCACAAGATCGACCACAGGATCGAGATCCTGAAGCACGACA
AGGACTACAACAAGGTGAAGCTGTACGAGAACGCCGTGGCCAGGTACTCCATGCTGCCCAGCCAGGCCAA
GTCCGGACTCAGATCTCGAGCTCAAGCTTCGAATTCACCAGAACACCAGCTCCTGTGCTGCGAAGTGGAA
ACCATCCGCCGCGCGTACCCCGATGCCAACCTCCTCAACGACCGGGTGCTGCGGGCCATGCTGAAGGCGG
AGGAGACCTGCGCGCCCTCGGTGTCCTACTTCAAATGTGTGCAGAAGGAGGTCCTGCCGTCCATGCGGAA
GATCGTCGCCACCTGGATGCTGGAGGTCTGCGAGGAACAGAAGTGCGAGGAGGAGGTCTTCCCGCTGGCC
ATGAACTACCTGGACCGCTTCCTGTCGCTGGAGCCCGTGAAAAAGAGCCGCCTGCAGCTGCTGGGGGCCA
CTTGCATGTTCGTGGCCTCTAAGATGAAGGAGACCATCCCCCTGACGGCCGAGAAGCTGTGCATCTACAC
CGACAACTCCATCCGGCCCGAGGAGCTGCTGCAAATGGAGCTGCTCCTGGTGAACAAGCTCAAGTGGAAC
CTGGCCGCAATGACCCCGCACGATTTCATTGAACACTTCCTCTCCAAAATGCCAGAGGCGGAGGAGAACA
AACAGATCATCCGCAAACACGCGCAGACCTTCGTTGCCCTCTGTGCCACAGATGTGAAGTTCATTTCCAA
TCCGCCCTCCATGGTGGCAGCGGGGAGCGTGGTGGCCGCAGTGCAAGGCCTGAACCTGAGGAGCCCCAAC
AACTTCCTGTCCTACTACCGCCTCACACGCTTCCTCTCCAGAGTGATCAAGTGTGACCCAGACTGCCTCC
GGGCCTGCCAGGAGCAGATCGAAGCCCTGCTGGAGTCAAGCCTGCGCCAGGCCCAGCAGAACATGGACCC
CAAGGCCGCCGAGGAGGAGGAAGAGGAGGAGGAGGAGGTGGACCTGGCTTGCACACCCACCGACGTGCGG
GACGTGGACATCTGAGTCGACCCTGTGGAATGTGTGTCAGTTAGGGTGTGGAAAGTCCCCAGGCTCCCCA
GCAGGCAGAAGTATGCAAAGCATGCATCTCAATTAGTCAGCAACCAGGTGTGGAAAGTCCCCAGGCTCCC
CAGCAGGCAGAAGTATGCAAAGCATGCATCTCAATTAGTCAGCAACCATAGTCCCGCCCCTAACTCCGCC
CATCCCGCCCCTAACTCCGCCCAGTTCCGCCCATTCTCCGCCCCATGGCTGACTAATTTTTTTTATTTAT
GCAGAGGCCGAGGCCGCCTCGGCCTCTGAGCTATTCCAGAAGTAGTGAGGAGGCTTTTTTGGAGGCCTAG
GCTTTTGCAAAAAGCTTACCATGACCGAGTACAAGCCCACGGTGCGCCTCGCCACCCGCGACGACGTCCC
CAGGGCCGTACGCACCCTCGCCGCCGCGTTCGCCGACTACCCCGCCACGCGCCACACCGTCGATCCGGAC
CGCCACATCGAGCGGGTCACCGAGCTGCAAGAACTCTTCCTCACGCGCGTCGGGCTCGACATCGGCAAGG
TGTGGGTCGCGGACGACGGCGCCGCGGTGGCGGTCTGGACCACGCCGGAGAGCGTCGAAGCGGGGGCGGT
GTTCGCCGAGATCGGCCCGCGCATGGCCGAGTTGAGCGGTTCCCGGCTGGCCGCGCAGCAACAGATGGAA
GGCCTCCTGGCGCCGCACCGGCCCAAGGAGCCCGCGTGGTTCCTGGCCACCGTCGGCGTCTCGCCCGACC
ACCAGGGCAAGGGTCTGGGCAGCGCCGTCGTGCTCCCCGGAGTGGAGGCGGCCGAGCGCGCCGGGGTGCC
CGCCTTCCTGGAGACCTCCGCGCCCCGCAACCTCCCCTTCTACGAGCGGCTCGGCTTCACCGTCACCGCC
GACGTCGAGGTGCCCGAAGGACCGCGCACCTGGTGCATGACCCGCAAGCCCGGTGCCTGACGCCCGCCCC
ACGACCCGCAGCGCCCGACCGAAAGGAGCGCACGACCCCATGCATCGATAAAATAAAAGATTTTATTTAG
TCTCCAGAAAAAGGGGGGAATGAAAGACCCCACCTGTAGGTTTGGCAAGCTAGCTTAAGTAACGCCATTT
TGCAAGGCATGGAAAAATACATAACTGAGAATAGAGAAGTTCAGATCAAGGTCAGGAACAGATGGAACAG
CTGAATATGGGCCAAACAGGATATCTGTGGTAAGCAGTTCCTGCCCCGGCTCAGGGCCAAGAACAGATGG
AACAGCTGAATATGGGCCAAACAGGATATCTGTGGTAAGCAGTTCCTGCCCCGGCTCAGGGCCAAGAACA
GATGGTCCCCAGATGCGGTCCAGCCCTCAGCAGTTTCTAGAGAACCATCAGATGTTTCCAGGGTGCCCCA
AGGACCTGAAATGACCCTGTGCCTTATTTGAACTAACCAATCAGTTCGCTTCTCGCTTCTGTTCGCGCGC
TTCTGCTCCCCGAGCTCAATAAAAGAGCCCACAACCCCTCACTCGGGGCGCCAGTCCTCCGATTGACTGA
GTCGCCCGGGTACCCGTGTATCCAATAAACCCTCTTGCAGTTGCATCCGACTTGTGGTCTCGCTGTTCCT
TGGGAGGGTCTCCTCTGAGTGATTGACTACCCGTCAGCGGGGGTCTTTCACATGCAGCATGTATCAAAAT
TAATTTGGTTTTTTTTCTTAAGTATTTACATTAAATGGCCATAGTTGCATTAATGAATCGGCCAACGCGC
GGGGAGAGGCGGTTTGCGTATTGGGCGCTCTTCCGCTTCCTCGCTCACTGACTCGCTGCGCTCGGTCGTT
CGGCTGCGGCGAGCGGTATCAGCTCACTCAAAGGCGGTAATACGGTTATCCACAGAATCAGGGGATAACG
CAGGAAAGAACATGTGAGCAAAAGGCCAGCAAAAGGCCAGGAACCGTAAAAAGGCCGCGTTGCTGGCGTT
TTTCCATAGGCTCCGCCCCCCTGACGAGCATCACAAAAATCGACGCTCAAGTCAGAGGTGGCGAAACCCG
ACAGGACTATAAAGATACCAGGCGTTTCCCCCTGGAAGCTCCCTCGTGCGCTCTCCTGTTCCGACCCTGC
CGCTTACCGGATACCTGTCCGCCTTTCTCCCTTCGGGAAGCGTGGCGCTTTCTCATAGCTCACGCTGTAG
GTATCTCAGTTCGGTGTAGGTCGTTCGCTCCAAGCTGGGCTGTGTGCACGAACCCCCCGTTCAGCCCGAC
CGCTGCGCCTTATCCGGTAACTATCGTCTTGAGTCCAACCCGGTAAGACACGACTTATCGCCACTGGCAG
CAGCCACTGGTAACAGGATTAGCAGAGCGAGGTATGTAGGCGGTGCTACAGAGTTCTTGAAGTGGTGGCC
TAACTACGGCTACACTAGAAGAACAGTATTTGGTATCTGCGCTCTGCTGAAGCCAGTTACCTTCGGAAAA
AGAGTTGGTAGCTCTTGATCCGGCAAACAAACCACCGCTGGTAGCGGTGGTTTTTTTGTTTGCAAGCAGC
AGATTACGCGCAGAAAAAAAGGATCTCAAGAAGATCCTTTGATCTTTTCTACGGGGTCTGACGCTCAGTG
GAACGAAAACTCACGTTAAGGGATTTTGGTCATGAGATTATCAAAAAGGATCTTCACCTAGATCCTTTTG
CGGCCGCAAATCAATCTAAAGTATATATGAGTAAACTTGGTCTGACAGTTACCAATGCTTAATCAGTGAG
GCACCTATCTCAGCGATCTGTCTATTTCGTTCATCCATAGTTGCCTGACTCCCCGTCGTGTAGATAACTA
CGATACGGGAGGGCTTACCATCTGGCCCCAGTGCTGCAATGATACCGCGAGACCCACGCTCACCGGCTCC
AGATTTATCAGCAATAAACCAGCCAGCCGGAAGGGCCGAGCGCAGAAGTGGTCCTGCAACTTTATCCGCC
TCCATCCAGTCTATTAATTGTTGCCGGGAAGCTAGAGTAAGTAGTTCGCCAGTTAATAGTTTGCGCAACG
TTGTTGCCATTGCTACAGGCATCGTGGTGTCACGCTCGTCGTTTGGTATGGCTTCATTCAGCTCCGGTTC
CCAACGATCAAGGCGAGTTACATGATCCCCCATGTTGTGCAAAAAAGCGGTTAGCTCCTTCGGTCCTCCG
ATCGTTGTCAGAAGTAAGTTGGCCGCAGTGTTATCACTCATGGTTATGGCAGCACTGCATAATTCTCTTA
CTGTCATGCCATCCGTAAGATGCTTTTCTGTGACTGGTGAGTACTCAACCAAGTCATTCTGAGAATAGTG
TATGCGGCGACCGAGTTGCTCTTGCCCGGCGTCAATACGGGATAATACCGCGCCACATAGCAGAACTTTA
AAAGTGCTCATCATTGGAAAACGTTCTTCGGGGCGAAAACTCTCAAGGATCTTACCGCTGTTGAGATCCA
GTTCGATGTAACCCACTCGTGCACCCAACTGATCTTCAGCATCTTTTACTTTCACCAGCGTTTCTGGGTG
AGCAAAAACAGGAAGGCAAAATGCCGCAAAAAAGGGAATAAGGGCGACACGGAAATGTTGAATACTCATA
CTCTTCCTTTTTCAATATTATTGAAGCATTTATCAGGGTTATTGTCTCATGAGCGGATACATATTTGAAT
GTATTTAGAAAAATAAACAAATAGGGGTTCCGCGCACATTTCCCCGAAAAGTGCCAC
